>Addgene plasmid #126155 | pBbE10c-RFP | addgene full sequence | sequence record 247172 | Addgene NGS Result
GACGTCTTGACAGCTAGCTCAGTCCTAGGGACTATGCTAGCAGGTTTAATCGAATTCAAAAGATCTTTTA
AGAAGGAGATATACATATGGCGAGTAGCGAAGACGTTATCAAAGAGTTCATGCGTTTCAAAGTTCGTATG
GAAGGTTCCGTTAACGGTCACGAGTTCGAAATCGAAGGTGAAGGTGAAGGTCGTCCGTACGAAGGTACCC
AGACCGCTAAACTGAAAGTTACCAAAGGTGGTCCGCTGCCGTTCGCTTGGGACATCCTGTCCCCGCAGTT
CCAGTACGGTTCCAAAGCTTACGTTAAACACCCGGCTGACATCCCGGACTACCTGAAACTGTCCTTCCCG
GAAGGTTTCAAATGGGAACGTGTTATGAACTTCGAAGACGGTGGTGTTGTTACCGTTACCCAGGACTCCT
CCCTGCAAGACGGTGAGTTCATCTACAAAGTTAAACTGCGTGGTACCAACTTCCCGTCCGACGGTCCGGT
TATGCAGAAAAAAACCATGGGTTGGGAAGCTTCCACCGAACGTATGTACCCGGAAGACGGTGCTCTGAAA
GGTGAAATCAAAATGCGTCTGAAACTGAAAGACGGTGGTCACTACGACGCTGAAGTTAAAACCACCTACA
TGGCTAAAAAACCGGTTCAGCTGCCGGGTGCTTACAAAACCGACATCAAACTGGACATCACCTCCCACAA
CGAAGACTACACCATCGTTGAACAGTACGAACGTGCTGAAGGTCGTCACTCCACCGGTGCTTAAGGATCC
AAACTCGAGTAAGGATCTCCAGGCATCAAATAAAACGAAAGGCTCAGTCGAAAGACTGGGCCTTTCGTTT
TATCTGTTGTTTGTCGGTGAACGCTCTCTACTAGAGTCACACTGGCTCACCTTCGGGTGGGCCTTTCTGC
GTTTATACCTAGGGCGTTCGGCTGCGGCGAGCGGTATCAGCTCACTCAAAGGCGGTAATACGGTTATCCA
CAGAATCAGGGGATAACGCAGGAAAGAACATGTGAGCAAAAGGCCAGCAAAAGGCCAGGAACCGTAAAAA
GGCCGCGTTGCTGGCGTTTTTCCATAGGCTCCGCCCCCCTGACGAGCATCACAAAAATCGACGCTCAAGT
CAGAGGTGGCGAAACCCGACAGGACTATAAAGATACCAGGCGTTTCCCCCTGGAAGCTCCCTCGTGCGCT
CTCCTGTTCCGACCCTGCCGCTTACCGGATACCTGTCCGCCTTTCTCCCTTCGGGAAGCGTGGCGCTTTC
TCATAGCTCACGCTGTAGGTATCTCAGTTCGGTGTAGGTCGTTCGCTCCAAGCTGGGCTGTGTGCACGAA
CCCCCCGTTCAGCCCGACCGCTGCGCCTTATCCGGTAACTATCGTCTTGAGTCCAACCCGGTAAGACACG
ACTTATCGCCACTGGCAGCAGCCACTGGTAACAGGATTAGCAGAGCGAGGTATGTAGGCGGTGCTACAGA
GTTCTTGAAGTGGTGGCCTAACTACGGCTACACTAGAAGGACAGTATTTGGTATCTGCGCTCTGCTGAAG
CCAGTTACCTTCGGAAAAAGAGTTGGTAGCTCTTGATCCGGCAAACAAACCACCGCTGGTAGCGGTGGTT
TTTTTGTTTGCAAGCAGCAGATTACGCGCAGAAAAAAAGGATCTCAAGAAGATCCTTTGATCTTTTCTAC
GGGGTCTGACGCTCAGTGGAACGAAAACTCACGTTAAGGGATTTTGGTCATGACTAGTGCTTGGATTCTC
ACCAATAAAAAACGCCCGGCGGCAACCGAGCGTTCTGAACAAATCCAGATGGAGTTCTGAGGTCATTACT
GGATCTATCAACAGGAGTCCAAGCGAGCTCGATATCAAATTACGCCCCGCCCTGCCACTCATCGCAGTAC
TGTTGTAATTCATTAAGCATTCTGCCGACATGGAAGCCATCACAAACGGCATGATGAACCTGAATCGCCA
GCGGCATCAGCACCTTGTCGCCTTGCGTATAATATTTGCCCATGGTGAAAACGGGGGCGAAGAAGTTGTC
CATATTGGCCACGTTTAAATCAAAACTGGTGAAACTCACCCAGGGATTGGCTGAGACGAAAAACATATTC
TCAATAAACCCTTTAGGGAAATAGGCCAGGTTTTCACCGTAACACGCCACATCTTGCGAATATATGTGTA
GAAACTGCCGGAAATCGTCGTGGTATTCACTCCAGAGCGATGAAAACGTTTCAGTTTGCTCATGGAAAAC
GGTGTAACAAGGGTGAACACTATCCCATATCACCAGCTCACCGTCTTTCATTGCCATACGAAATTCCGGA
TGAGCATTCATCAGGCGGGCAAGAATGTGAATAAAGGCCGGATAAAACTTGTGCTTATTTTTCTTTACGG
TCTTTAAAAAGGCCGTAATATCCAGCTGAACGGTCTGGTTATAGGTACATTGAGCAACTGACTGAAATGC
CTCAAAATGTTCTTTACGATGCCATTGGGATATATCAACGGTGGTATATCCAGTGATTTTTTTCTCCATT
TTAGCTTCCTTAGCTCCTGAAAATCTCGATAACTCAAAAAATACGCCCGGTAGTGATCTTATTTCATTAT
GGTGAAAGTTGGAACCTCTTACGTGCCGATCAACGTCTCATTTTCGCCAGATATC
Features (pLannotate 1.2.2; 8 found; start..end, strand, type, name):
      7..29      +  promoter       J23119(SpeI) promoter (fragment): bacterial promoter (Registry of Standard Biological Parts BBa J23119) modified to end with an SpeI site
     87..764     +  CDS            mRFP1: monomeric derivative of DsRed (Campbell et al., 2002)
    797..868     +  terminator     rrnB T1 terminator: transcription terminator T1 from the E. coli rrnB gene
    884..911     +  terminator     T7Te terminator: phage T7 early transcription terminator
   1069..1657    -  rep_origin     ori: high-copy-number ColE1/pMB1/pBR322/pUC origin of replication
   1745..1839    -  terminator     lambda t0 terminator: transcription terminator from phage lambda
   1863..2519    -  CDS            cat: CAT_ECOLX - Experimental evidence at protein level: Swiss-Prot protein existence level 1. This enzyme is an effector of chloramphenicol resistance in bacteria. From Escherichia coli. This protein is used as a marker in many commonly used cloning vectors, such as pACYC184.
   2520..2622    -  promoter       cat promoter: promoter of the E. coli cat gene encoding chloramphenicol acetyltransferase
