[The description below was written by a language model from this plasmid's Addgene catalogue record and pLannotate feature annotations shown in this document.]
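Description:
pBbE10c-RFP is a small, high-copy bacterial expression plasmid from the pBb (BglBrick-compatible) vector family, built for constitutive gene expression in Escherichia coli and used in synthetic biology. It replicates from a ColE1/pMB1-type origin and is selected with chloramphenicol through a cat (chloramphenicol acetyltransferase) gene driven by its native cat promoter and followed by a phage lambda t0 terminator. This resistance unit lies on the opposite strand from the expression cassette.

The payload is a 678 bp synthetic red fluorescent protein coding sequence, identified in the annotation as mRFP1, the monomeric DsRed derivative. The catalogue entry gives the promoter as J23116, a member of the Anderson collection of constitutive sigma-70 promoters. The automated annotation instead labels the short upstream element as a partial match to the related J23119 promoter, which is expected because the members of this family differ at only a few positions. The catalogue assignment should be taken as authoritative. Transcription of RFP ends at a double terminator made up of rrnB T1 and the phage T7 early terminator (T7Te), which insulates the cassette from the adjacent origin. No repressor gene or inducible control element is annotated, in keeping with the constitutive design.

The sequenced record is 2,645 nt, somewhat shorter than the sum of the listed backbone and insert sizes. The depositor notes that the plasmid was assembled by In-Fusion cloning. The RFP serves as a readily measured reporter of promoter and vector strength and as a placeholder that can be exchanged for a gene of interest using BglBrick-style cloning. The associated publication describes a tool for selecting E. coli expression vectors.
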