Addgene plasmid #126155: pBbE10c-RFP
Purpose: Constitutive expression vector for Escherichia coli. BglBrick compatible.
Depositing lab: Nigel Scrutton. Depositing organization: University of Manchester. Publication: SelProm: A Queryable and Predictive Expression Vector Selection Tool for Escherichia coli. Jervis AJ, Carbonell P, Taylor S, Sung R, Dunstan MS, Robinson CJ, Breitling R, Takano E, Scrutton NS. ACS Synth Biol. 2019 Mar 18. doi: 10.1021/acssynbio.8b00399. PubMed 30870592.
Backbone
  Vector backbone: pBb
  Backbone size w/o insert (bp): 2181
  Vector type: Bacterial Expression, Synthetic Biology
Growth in bacteria
  Bacterial resistance: Chloramphenicol, 25 μg/mL
  Growth temperature: 37°C
  Growth strain: DH5alpha
  Copy number: High Copy
Gene/Insert
  Gene/Insert name: RFP
  Species: Synthetic
  Insert size (bp): 678
  Promoter: J23116
  Cloning method: Unknown
  Sequencing primers: 5′ GGTAGTGATCTTATTTCATTATGGTG
Terms and licenses: Academic/Nonprofit Terms; Industry Terms: Not Available to Industry
Depositor comments: Cloning method was In-Fusion.
How to cite: pBbE10c-RFP was a gift from Nigel Scrutton (Addgene plasmid # 126155 ; http://n2t.net/addgene:126155 ; RRID:Addgene_126155)
